>Addgene plasmid #229741 | pPB-HA-hGABARAP | addgene full sequence | sequence record 478589 | Addgene NGS Result
TTAACCCTAGAAAGATAGTCTGCGTAAAATTGACGCATGCATTCTTGAAATATTGCTCTCTCTTTCTAAA
TAGCGCGAATCCGTCGCTGTGCATTTAGGACATCTCAGTCGCCGCTTGGAGCTCCCGTGAGGCGTGCTTG
TCAATGCGGTAAGTGTCACTGATTTTGAACTATAACGACCGCGTGAGTCAAAATGACGCATGATTATCTT
TTACGTGACTTTTAAGATTTAACTCATACGATAATTATATTGTTATTTCATGTTCTACTTACGTGATAAC
TTATTATATATATATTTTCTTGTTATAGATATCATCAACTTTGTATAGAAAAGTTGGGCTCCGGTGCCCG
TCAGTGGGCAGAGCGCACATCGCCCACAGTCCCCGAGAAGTTGGGGGGAGGGGTCGGCAATTGAACCGGT
GCCTAGAGAAGGTGGCGCGGGGTAAACTGGGAAAGTGATGTCGTGTACTGGCTCCGCCTTTTTCCCGAGG
GTGGGGGAGAACCGTATATAAGTGCAGTAGTCGCCGTGAACGTTCTTTTTCGCAACGGGTTTGCCGCCAG
AACACAGGTAAGTGCCGTGTGTGGTTCCCGCGGGCCTGGCCTCTTTACGGGTTATGGCCCTTGCGTGCCT
TGAATTACTTCCACCTGGCTGCAGTACGTGATTCTTGATCCCGAGCTTCGGGTTGGAAGTGGGTGGGAGA
GTTCGAGGCCTTGCGCTTAAGGAGCCCCTTCGCCTCGTGCTTGAGTTGAGGCCTGGCCTGGGCGCTGGGG
CCGCCGCGTGCGAATCTGGTGGCACCTTCGCGCCTGTCTCGCTGCTTTCGATAAGTCTCTAGCCATTTAA
AATTTTTGATGACCTGCTGCGACGCTTTTTTTCTGGCAAGATAGTCTTGTAAATGCGGGCCAAGATCTGC
ACACTGGTATTTCGGTTTTTGGGGCCGCGGGCGGCGACGGGGCCCGTGCGTCCCAGCGCACATGTTCGGC
GAGGCGGGGCCTGCGAGCGCGGCCACCGAGAATCGGACGGGGGTAGTCTCAAGCTGGCCGGCCTGCTCTG
GTGCCTGGTCTCGCGCCGCCGTGTATCGCCCCGCCCTGGGCGGCAAGGCTGGCCCGGTCGGCACCAGTTG
CGTGAGCGGAAAGATGGCCGCTTCCCGGCCCTGCTGCAGGGAGCTCAAAATGGAGGACGCGGCGCTCGGG
AGAGCGGGCGGGTGAGTCACCCACACAAAGGAAAAGGGCCTTTCCGTCCTCAGCCGTCGCTTCATGTGAC
TCCACGGAGTACCGGGCGCCGTCCAGGCACCTCGATTAGTTCTCGAGCTTTTGGAGTACGTCGTCTTTAG
GTTGGGGGGAGGGGTTTTATGCGATGGAGTTTCCCCACACTGAGTGGGTGGAGACTGAAGTTAGGCCAGC
TTGGCACTTGATGTAATTCTCCTTGGAATTTGCCCTTTTTGAGTTTGGATCTTGGTTCATTCTCAAGCCT
CAGACAGTGGTTCAAAGTTTTTTTCTTCCATTTCAGGTGTCGTGACAAGTTTGTACAAAAAAGCAGGCTG
CCACCATGTACCCATACGATGTTCCAGATTACGCTGGCAGCGGCAGC
[357 nt withheld, positions 1588-1944]
TGAACCCAGCTTTCTTGTACAAAGTGGTGATCCTCAGGTGCAGGCTGCCTATCAGAAGGTGGTGGCTGGT
GTGGCCAATGCCCTGGCTCACAAATACCACTGAGATCTTTTTCCCTCTGCCAAAAATTATGGGGACATCA
TGAAGCCCCTTGAGCATCTGACTTCTGGCTAATAAAGGAAATTTATTTTCATTGCAATAGTGTGTTGGAA
TTTTTTGTGTCTCTCACTCGGAAGGACATATGGGAGGGCAAATCATTTAAAACATCAGAATGAGTATTTG
GTTTAGAGTTTGGCAACATATGCCCATATGCTGGCTGCCATGAACAAAGGTTGGCTATAAAGAGGTCATC
AGTATATGAAACAGCCCCCTGCTGTCCATTCCTTATTCCATAGAAAAGCCTTGACTTGAGGTTAGATTTT
TTTTATATTTTGTTTTGTGTTATTTTTTTCTTTAACATCCCTAAAATTTTCCTTACATGTTTTACTAGCC
AGATTTTTCCTCCTCTCCTGACTACTCCCAGTCATAGCTGTCCCTCTTCTCTTATGGAGATCCCTCGACC
TGCAGCCCAAGCTTCGCGTTGACATTGATTATTGACTAGTTATTAATAGTAATCAATTACGGGGTCATTA
GTTCATAGCCCATATATGGAGTTCCGCGTTACATAACTTACGGTAAATGGCCCGCCTGGCTGACCGCCCA
ACGACCCCCGCCCATTGACGTCAATAATGACGTATGTTCCCATAGTAACGCCAATAGGGACTTTCCATTG
ACGTCAATGGGTGGAGTATTTACGGTAAACTGCCCACTTGGCAGTACATCAAGTGTATCATATGCCAAGT
ACGCCCCCTATTGACGTCAATGACGGTAAATGGCCCGCCTGGCATTATGCCCAGTACATGACCTTATGGG
ACTTTCCTACTTGGCAGTACATCTACGTATTAGTCATCGCTATTACCATGGTGATGCGGTTTTGGCAGTA
CATCAATGGGCGTGGATAGCGGTTTGACTCACGGGGATTTCCAAGTCTCCACCCCATTGACGTCAATGGG
AGTTTGTTTTGGCACCAAAATCAACGGGACTTTCCAAAATGTCGTAACAACTCCGCCCCATTGACGCAAA
TGGGCGGTAGGCGTGTACGGTGGGAGGTCTATATAAGCAGAGCTCTCTGGCTAACTAGAGAACCCACTGC
GCCACCATGGCCAAGCCTTTGTCTCAAGAAGAATCCACCCTCATTGAAAGAGCAACGGCTACAATCAACA
GCATCCCCATCTCTGAAGACTACAGCGTCGCCAGCGCAGCTCTCTCTAGCGACGGCCGCATCTTCACTGG
TGTCAATGTATATCATTTTACTGGGGGACCTTGTGCAGAACTCGTGGTGCTGGGCACTGCTGCTGCTGCG
GCAGCTGGCAACCTGACTTGTATCGTCGCGATCGGAAATGAGAACAGGGGCATCTTGAGCCCCTGCGGAC
GGTGCCGACAGGTGCTTCTCGATCTGCATCCTGGGATCAAAGCCATAGTGAAGGACAGTGATGGACAGCC
GACGGCAGTTGGGATTCGTGAATTGCTGCCCTCTGGTTATGTGTGGGAGGGCTAACTCGAGTCTAGAGGG
CCCGTTTAAACCCGCTGATCAGCCTCGACTGTGCCTTCTAGTTGCCAGCCATCTGTTGTTTGCCCCTCCC
CCGTGCCTTCCTTGACCCTGGAAGGTGCCACTCCCACTGTCCTTTCCTAATAAAATGAGGAAATTGCATC
GCATTGTCTGAGTAGGTGTCATTCTATTCTGGGGGGTGGGGTGGGGCAGGACAGCAAGGGGGAGGATTGG
GAAGACAATAGCAGGCATGCTGGGGATGCGGTGGGCTCTATGGCTCGAGTTAATTAACGAGAGCATAATA
TTGATATGTGCCAAAGTTGTTTCTGACTGACTAATAAGTATAATTTGTTTCTATTATGTATAGGTTAAGC
TAATTACTTATTTTATAATACAACATGACTGTTTTTAAAGTACAAAATAAGTTTATTTTTGTAAAAGAGA
GAATGTTTAAAAGTTTTGTTACTTTATAGAAGAAATTTTGAGTTTTTGTTTTTTTTTAATAAATAAATAA
ACATAAATAAATTGTTTGTTGAATTTATTATTAGTATGTAAGTGTAAATATAATAAAACTTAATATCTAT
TCAAATTAATAAATAAACCTCGATATACAGACCGATAAAACACATGCGTCAATTTTACGCATGATTATCT
TTAACGTACGTCACAATATGATTATCTTTCTAGGGTTAAATAATAGTTTCTAATTTTTTTATTATTCAGC
CTGCTGTCGTGAATACCGAGCTCCAATTCGCCCTATAGTGAGTCGTATTACAATTCACTGGCCGTCGTTT
TACAACGTCGTGACTGGGAAAACCCTGGCGTTACCCAACTTAATCGCCTTGCAGCACATCCCCCTTTCGC
CAGCTGGCGTAATAGCGAAGAGGCCCGCACCGATCGCCCTTCCCAACAGTTGCGCAGCCTGAATGGCGAA
TGGG
[124 nt withheld, positions 4469-4592]
C
[91 nt withheld, positions 4594-4684]
A
[49 nt withheld, positions 4686-4734]
CCTTTGACGTTGGAGTCCACGTTCTTT
[37 nt withheld, positions 4762-4798]
ACCCTATCTCGGTCTATTCTTTTGATTTATAAGGGATTTTGCCGATTTCGGCCTATTGGTTAAAAAATGA
GCTGATTTAACAAAAATTTAACGCGAATTTTAACAAAATATTAACGCTTACAATTTAGGTGGCACTTTTC
GGGGAAATGTGCGCGGAACCCCTATTTGTTTATTTTTCTAAATACATTCAAATATGTATCCGCTCATGAG
ACAATAACCCTGATAAATGCTTCAATAATATTGAAAAAGGAAGAGTATGAGTATTCAACATTTCCGTGTC
GCCCTTATTCCCTTTTTTGCGGCATTTTGCCTTCCTGTTTTTGCTCACCCAGAAACGCTGGTGAAAGTAA
AAGATGCTGAAGATCAGTTGGGTGCACGAGTGGGTTACATCGAACTGGATCTCAACAGCGGTAAGATCCT
TGAGAGTTTTCGCCCCGAAGAACGTTTTCCAATGATGAGCACTTTTAAAGTTCTGCTATGTGGCGCGGTA
TTATCCCGTATTGACGCCGGGCAAGAGCAACTCGGTCGCCGCATACACTATTCTCAGAATGACTTGGTTG
AGTACTCACCAGTCACAGAAAAGCATCTTACGGATGGCATGACAGTAAGAGAATTATGCAGTGCTGCCAT
AACCATGAGTGATAACACTGCGGCCAACTTACTTCTGACAACGATCGGAGGACCGAAGGAGCTAACCGCT
TTTTTGCACAACATGGGGGATCATGTAACTCGCCTTGATCGTTGGGAACCGGAGCTGAATGAAGCCATAC
CAAACGACGAGCGTGACACCACGATGCCTGTAGCAATGGCAACAACGTTGCGCAAACTATTAACTGGCGA
ACTACTTACTCTAGCTTCCCGGCAACAATTAATAGACTGGATGGAGGCGGATAAAGTTGCAGGACCACTT
CTGCGCTCGGCCCTTCCGGCTGGCTGGTTTATTGCTGATAAATCTGGAGCCGGTGAGCGTGGGTCTCGCG
GTATCATTGCAGCACTGGGGCCAGATGGTAAGCCCTCCCGTATCGTAGTTATCTACACGACGGGGAGTCA
GGCAACTATGGATGAACGAAATAGACAGATCGCTGAGATAGGTGCCTCACTGATTAAGCATTGGTAACTG
TCAGACCAAGTTTACTCATATATACTTTAGATTGATTTAAAACTTCATTTTTAATTTAAAAGGATCTAGG
TGAAGATCCTTTTTGATAATCTCATGACCAAAATCCCTTAACGTGAGTTTTCGTTCCACTGAGCGTCAGA
CCCCGTAGAAAAGATCAAAGGATCTTCTTGAGATCCTTTTTTTCTGCGCGTAATCTGCTGCTTGCAAACA
AAAAAACCACCGCTACCAGCGGTGGTTTGTTTGCCGGATCAAGAGCTACCAACTCTTTTTCCGAAGGTAA
CTGGCTTCAGCAGAGCGCAGATACCAAATACTGTTCTTCTAGTGTAGCCGTAGTTAGGCCACCACTTCAA
GAACTCTGTAGCACCGCCTACATACCTCGCTCTGCTAATCCTGTTACCAGTGGCTGCTGCCAGTGGCGAT
AAGTCGTGTCTTACCGGGTTGGACTCAAGACGATAGTTACCGGATAAGGCGCAGCGGTCGGGCTGAACGG
GGGGTTCGTGCACACAGCCCAGCTTGGAGCGAACGACCTACACCGAACTGAGATACCTACAGCGTGAGCT
ATGAGAAAGCGCCACGCTTCCCGAAGGGAGAAAGGCGGACAGGTATCCGGTAAGCGGCAGGGTCGGAACA
GGAGAGCGCACGAGGGAGCTTCCAGGGGGAAACGCCTGGTATCTTTATAGTCCTGTCGGGTTTCGCCACC
TCTGACTTGAGCGTCGATTTTTGTGATGCTCGTCAGGGGGGCGGAGCCTATGGAAAAACGCCAGCAACGC
GGCCTTTTTACGGTTCCTGGCCTTTTGCTGGCCTTTTGCTCACATGTTCTTTCCTGCGTTATCCCCTGAT
TCTGTGGATAACCGTATTACCGCCTTTGAGTGAGCTGATACCGCTCGCCGCAGCCGAACGACCGAGCGCA
GCGAGTCAGTGAGCGAGGAAGCGGAAGAGCGCCCAATACGCAAACCGCCTCTCCCCGCGCGTTGGCCGAT
TCATTAATGCAGCTGGCACGACAGGTTTCCCGACTGGAAAGCGGGCAGTGAGCGCAACGCAATTAATGTG
AGTTAGCTCACTCATTAGGCACCCCAGGCTTTACACTTTATGCTTCCGGCTCGTATGTTGTGTGGAATTG
TGAGCGGATAACAATTTCACACAGGAAACAGCTATGACCATGATTACGCCAAGCTCGAAATTAACCCTCA
CTAAAGGGAACAAAAGCTGGTACCTCGCGCGACTTGGTTTGCCATTCTTTAGCGCGCGTCGCGTCACACA
GCTTGGCCACAATGTGGTTTTTGTCAAACGAAGATTCTATGACGTGTTTAAAGTTTAGGTCGAGTAAAGC
GCAAATCTTTT
Features (pLannotate 1.2.2; 26 found; start..end, strand, type, name):
    316..336     +  protein_bind   attB4: mutant version of attB; core recombination site for the Gateway® BP reaction BP Clonase™
    356..567     +  promoter       EF-1α core promoter: core promoter for human elongation factor EF-1α
    568..677     +  intron         EF-1α intron A (fragment): intron upstream of the start codon of human EF-1α
   1303..1506    +  intron         EF-1α intron A: truncated intron upstream of the start codon of human EF-1α
   1515..1539    +  protein_bind   attB1: mutant version of attB; recombination site for the Gateway® BP reaction BP Clonase™
   1549..1575    +  CDS            3xHA (fragment): three tandem HA epitope tags
   1594..1944    +  CDS            GABARAP (sequence withheld): GBRAP_HUMAN - Also known as FLC3B. Experimental evidence at protein level: Swiss-Prot protein existence level 1. Ubiquitin-like modifier that plays a role in intracellular transport of GABA(A) receptors and its interaction with the cytoskeleton (PubMed:9892355). Involved in autophagy: while LC3s are involved in elongation of the phagophore membrane, the GABARAP/GATE-16 subfamily is essential for a later stage in autophagosome maturation (PubMed:15169837, PubMed:20562859, PubMed:22948227). Through its interaction with the reticulophagy receptor TEX264, participates in the remodeling of subdomai
   1948..1972    -  protein_bind   attB2: mutant version of attB; recombination site for the Gateway® BP reaction BP Clonase™
   1976..2044    +  CDS            HBB (fragment): HBB_PONPY - Experimental evidence at transcript level: Swiss-Prot protein existence level 2. Involved in oxygen transport from the lung to the various peripheral tissues. From Pongo pygmaeus (Bornean orangutan).
   2115..2170    +  polyA_signal   β-globin poly(A) signal: rabbit β-globin polyadenylation signal (Gil and Proudfoot, 1987)
   2525..2904    +  enhancer       CMV enhancer: human cytomegalovirus immediate early enhancer
   2905..3108    +  promoter       CMV promoter: human cytomegalovirus (CMV) immediate early promoter
   3141..3539    +  CDS            BSD: blasticidin S deaminase; Aspergillus terreus BSD; confers resistance to blasticidin
   3583..3807    +  polyA_signal   bGH poly(A) signal: bovine growth hormone polyadenylation signal
   4286..4304    -  promoter       T7 promoter: promoter for bacteriophage T7 RNA polymerase
   4307..4464    +  CDS            lacZα (fragment): LacZα fragment of β-galactosidase; lacZ fragment
   4469..4897    +  rep_origin     f1 ori (sequence partly withheld): f1 bacteriophage origin of replication; arrow indicates direction of (+) strand synthesis
   4950..5054    +  promoter       AmpR promoter: bla
   5055..5915    +  CDS            AmpR: β-lactamase; bla; confers resistance to ampicillin, carbenicillin, and related antibiotics
   6086..6674    +  rep_origin     ori: high-copy-number ColE1/pMB1/pBR322/pUC origin of replication
   6857..6949    +  CDS            lacI (fragment): lac repressor; lacI; The lac repressor binds to the lac operator to inhibit transcription in E. coli. This inhibition can be relieved by adding lactose or isopropyl-β-D-thiogalactopyranoside (IPTG).
   6962..6983    +  protein_bind   CAP binding site: CAP binding activates transcription in the presence of cAMP. E. coli catabolite activator protein
   6998..7028    +  promoter       lac promoter: promoter for the E. coli lac operon
   7036..7052    +  protein_bind   lac operator: The lac repressor binds to the lac operator to inhibit transcription in E. coli. This inhibition can be relieved by adding lactose or isopropyl-β-D-thiogalactopyranoside (IPTG). lac repressor encoded by lacI
   7097..7115    +  promoter       T3 promoter: promoter for bacteriophage T3 RNA polymerase
   7132..4       -  CDS            FP (fragment) (across the origin): FP25_NPVAC - Experimental evidence at protein level: Swiss-Prot protein existence level 1. From Autographa californica nuclear polyhedrosis virus (AcMNPV).
