[The description below was written by a language model from this plasmid's Addgene catalogue record and pLannotate feature annotations shown in this document.]
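Description:
pPB-HA-hGABARAP is a 7,259-nt mammalian expression plasmid built on a commercially sourced pPB-EF1A piggyBac transposon backbone, designed to express HA-tagged human GABARAP and to allow stable genomic integration when piggyBac transposase is supplied. In bacteria it is maintained through a high-copy ColE1/pUC-type origin and selected with ampicillin via the β-lactamase gene. An f1 origin, lac promoter/operator elements, a lacZα fragment and T7/T3 promoters are leftovers of the cloning backbone. The piggyBac terminal repeats themselves are not called out in the automated feature table, although a short baculovirus-derived fragment spanning the sequence origin probably reflects flanking transposon-associated sequence.

The payload cassette is driven by the human EF-1α promoter, annotated as the core promoter plus portions of intron A, which gives strong constitutive expression in many mammalian cell types. Gateway-type attB4, attB1 and attB2 sites bracket the promoter and open reading frame, reflecting modular assembly of the synthesized insert. The coding region comprises an N-terminal HA epitope (annotated as a fragment matching a 3xHA tag, consistent with a single copy) followed by full-length GABARAP, an ATG8-family ubiquitin-like modifier involved in autophagosome maturation and membrane trafficking. Transcripts terminate at a rabbit β-globin polyadenylation signal. A separate downstream cassette uses the CMV enhancer/promoter to express blasticidin S deaminase with a bGH polyadenylation signal, allowing blasticidin selection of cells that have integrated the transposon.

The construct is suited to generating stable cell lines expressing epitope-tagged GABARAP for detection or immunoprecipitation. It was deposited with work on a STING–CASM–GABARAP pathway that activates LRRK2 at lysosomes.
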