Addgene plasmid #229741: pPB-HA-hGABARAP
Purpose: Expresses HA-tagged human GABARAP in mammalian cells. Stable expression with piggybac transposase.
Depositing lab: Shawn Ferguson. Depositing organization: Yale University. Publication: A STING-CASM-GABARAP pathway activates LRRK2 at lysosomes. Bentley-DeSousa A, Roczniak-Ferguson A, Ferguson SM. J Cell Biol. 2025 Feb 3;224(2):e202310150. doi: 10.1083/jcb.202310150. Epub 2025 Jan 15. PubMed 39812709.
Backbone
  Vector backbone: pPB-EF1A
  Backbone manufacturer: Vectorbuilder
  Vector type: Mammalian Expression
  Selectable markers: Blasticidin
Growth in bacteria
  Bacterial resistance: Ampicillin, 100 μg/mL
  Growth temperature: 37°C
  Growth strain: NEB Stable
  Copy number: Unknown
Gene/Insert
  Gene/Insert name: GABARAP
  Species: H. sapiens (human)
  Entrez Gene: GABARAP (a.k.a. ATG8A, GABARAP-a, MM46)
  Promoter: EF1A
  Tag / fusion protein: HA tag (N terminal on insert)
  Cloning method: Gene Synthesis
  Sequencing primers: 5′ TCAAGCCTCAGACAGTGGTTC; 3′ TTTTGGCAGAGGGAAAAAGA
Terms and licenses: Academic/Nonprofit Terms; Industry Terms: Not Available to Industry
How to cite: pPB-HA-hGABARAP was a gift from Shawn Ferguson (Addgene plasmid # 229741 ; http://n2t.net/addgene:229741 ; RRID:Addgene_229741)
